Addgene plasmid #14688: PECAM-eGFP
Depositing lab: Victoria Bautch. Depositing organization: University of North Carolina at Chapel Hill. Publication: The VEGF receptor flt-1 (VEGFR-1) is a positive modulator of vascular sprout formation and branching morphogenesis. Kearney JB, Kappas NC, Ellerstrom C, DiPaola FW, Bautch VL. Blood. 2004 Jun 15. 103(12):4527-35. 10.1182/blood-2003-07-2315 PubMed 14982871.
Backbone
  Vector backbone: EGFP-1
  Backbone manufacturer: Clontech
  Backbone size w/o insert (bp): 4200
  Vector type: Mammalian Expression
  Selectable markers: Neomycin (select with G418)
Growth in bacteria
  Bacterial resistance: Kanamycin, 50 μg/mL
  Growth temperature: 37°C
  Growth strain: DH5alpha
  Copy number: High Copy
Gene/Insert
  Gene/Insert name: PECAM promoter/enhancer (alt name: PECAM)
  Species: M. musculus (mouse)
  Insert size (bp): 8000
  Entrez Gene: Pecam1 (a.k.a. Cd31, PECAM-1, Pecam)
  Tag / fusion protein: EGFP (C terminal on backbone)
  Cloning method: Restriction Enzyme; 5′ cloning site PacI (not destroyed); 3′ cloning site SalI (not destroyed)
  Sequencing primers: 5′ EGFP-N
Resource information
  A portion of this plasmid was derived from a plasmid made by: H. Scott Baldwin, Vanderbilt
Terms and licenses: Academic/Nonprofit Terms; Industry Terms: Not Available to Industry
How to cite: PECAM-eGFP was a gift from Victoria Bautch (Addgene plasmid # 14688 ; http://n2t.net/addgene:14688 ; RRID:Addgene_14688)
