[The description below was written by a language model from this plasmid's Addgene catalogue record.]
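Description:
PECAM-eGFP is a mammalian reporter plasmid built on the Clontech EGFP-1 backbone (about 4.2 kb), a promoterless EGFP vector designed so that a regulatory fragment cloned upstream of the reporter determines where and when fluorescence is produced. The insert is an approximately 8 kb promoter/enhancer region from the mouse Pecam1 gene (also known as Cd31 or PECAM-1), placed between PacI and SalI sites that were both preserved during cloning. Although the catalogue lists EGFP as a C-terminal tag on the backbone, the insert is described as regulatory sequence rather than a coding region. The arrangement is therefore best read as a transcriptional reporter, in which Pecam1 control elements drive EGFP, rather than as a PECAM–EGFP fusion protein. Part of the plasmid was derived from an earlier construct made in another laboratory.

The plasmid is maintained in E. coli at high copy number under kanamycin selection. It also carries a neomycin resistance marker, so stably transfected mammalian cells can be selected with G418. No feature table is provided, so details such as the origin of replication, polyadenylation signals and the exact boundaries of the Pecam1 fragment are not stated in the record.

Because PECAM-1 is a characteristic endothelial cell marker, a construct of this type is typically used to label endothelial cells and developing vessels with green fluorescence. The associated publication concerns the role of the VEGF receptor flt-1 in vascular sprout formation and branching morphogenesis, which is consistent with using the reporter to visualise vascular cells and their behaviour.
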