>Addgene plasmid #14688 | PECAM-eGFP | addgene partial sequence | sequence record 21236 | EGFP-N 5'-CGTCGCCGTCCAGCTCGACCAG-3'
GGCGACCGGTGGATCCCGGGCCCGCGGTACCGTCGACTGCAGAATTCGAAGCTTGACGTCGGTAACCTAC
CGCGCAGAGACCAGCTCTGGTACTTGTCAGGTAATGGCGGCCATAGCTGGAAACCAAGAACAATGAGGTC
TGGGCTGGCCTGATATCTCCTCAGGAAATGACTGGCCTTCCGGAGGGACCACTGAACCCAATGGCTTTGT
CTAGCACGCGTAAGAGCTCTGTAATTTTCCTGACAATGGTAGGTAGTTCCTCTTCCCCTCTGAGTCATTT
CCAGGTTGAGAGCCAGGTGGCTGGGGGTGGCTCATCATACTAAGAGGACCTTAATTTGGGAAGGAAGCCC
CCTCATTAAACCGTTAGTATTTAACATTGTTTGTACCCCTCCTCCTCCCCCCCCCCAACCCCCCAGACAG
GGTTTCTCTGTGAAGCCCTGGATGTCCTGGAACTCCAGTTTGTAGACCCTCCTCTCTTAGATCTCTTTAG
GCTGTTCTGTGCCCTGTTGGCCATTGACTTTTTTGAACAGTTTGAGGCTTGATGAGGAGCATGGGGTGGG
GGTGGGGGCATTGTCCATTGACAGGAGGTCTGTGGGACATTTCCAATACTGTGCACACCTAGAGCCTTGG
GCCCCCCCTTGCCGTGAATAGTCCTGTATCCTGGTGAGACCTCTGTGCAGTTTCAGTGTGCTTCTCCTCG
GAGGGCATGTTCTTATAGCAAGGAGTAAGAATTCTGTTTTATAGACATGGAGAAGTCTCAAGATCTGCTG
GCTGTATTATTATTATATTATTTTCTTATAGCAAGGAGTAAGAATTCTGTTTTATAGACGTGGAGAAGTC
TCAAGATCTGCTGGCTGTATTATTTTCCTGTTTGCTTGATTTTGCAAAATCGAAGACCAAAGAACAGGAC
TGGGGATATGCC
